>Addgene plasmid #199954 | YP13 | addgene full sequence | sequence record 406425 | Addgene NGS Result
ATATTCTTTTTTTTCGAACCGCGCCACTGAAATTTCCTCCTTGAAGCTCAACGGCCTTTTTTAAAAATAA
ACTTTTTCCAACATATATAAAAGCCGATAGGGTGGGCGAAGGGGCGCAGGTCCTTTTTAGATCGTTAAGG
AATAGTTTTTTAACTAACTAACTTAAAGAGGAGAAAGGTACCATGGTCAGTGTCATCAAAGAAGAAATGA
AGATCAAGTTGCACATGGAAGGTAACGTTAATGGTCATGCCTTTGTTATTGAAGGTGATGGTAAAGGTAA
ACCATACGATGGTACTCAAACTTTGAACTTGACTGTCAAAGAAGGTGCTCCATTGCCATTCTCTTACGAT
ATTTTGACTAACGCCTTCCAATACGGTAATAGAGCTTTTACTAAGTACCCAGCCGATATCCCAGATTACT
TTAAGCAAACTTTTCCAGAAGGTTACTCCTGGGAAAGAACTATGTCTTACGAAGATAACGCTATCTGCAA
CGTCAGATCCGAAATTTCTATGGAAGGTGATTGCTTCATCTACAAGATCAGATTCGATGGTAAGAACTTT
CCACCAAATGGTCCAGTCATGCAAAAAAAGACTTTGAAGTGGGAACCATCCACCGAAATGATGTATGTTA
GAGATGGTTTCTTGATGGGTGATGTCAATATGGCTTTGTTGTTGGAAGGTGGTGGTCATCATAGATGTGA
TTTCAAGACTTCTTACAAGGCCAAGAAGGTTGTTCAATTGCCAGATGCTCATAAGATCGATCACAGAATC
GAAATCTTGTCCCACGATAGAGATTACTCCAAGGTTAAGTTGTACGAAAACGCTGTTGCTAGAAACTCTT
TGTTGCCATCTCAAGCTTCTAAGTAACATGTAATTAGTTATGTCACGCTTACATTCACGCCCTCCCCCCA
CATCCGCTCTAACCGAAAAGGAAGGAGTTAGACAACCTGAAGTCTAGGTCCCTATTTATTTTTTTATAGT
TATGTTAGTATTAAGAACGTTATTTATATTTCAAATTTTTCTTTTTTTTCTGTACAGACGCGTGTACGCA
TGTAACATTATACTGAAAACCTTGCTTGAGAAGGTTTTGGGACGCTCGAAGGCTTTGTGGAGGTCGACAC
GAGCGACTGAGTTCGGACGTCACGACCTGCCTGGATATCGTGCACCGCTCGTGCACTGACGTCATGATCG
ACGAGTCGCACAGAGGCCTCTGACACTGACTCGACCTGACTAGCGTCGAGCAGTGACGACCTGCCCGGGC
ACAGCAACTGTGCCACTCGTCTGATCCGTCGTCCCATCGGCTGAATCGATGCCTCGTCCCCGCCGGGTCA
CCCGGCCAGCGACATGGAGGCCCAGAATACCCTCCTTGACAGTCTTGACGTGCGCAGCTCAGGGGCATGA
TGTGACTGTCGCCCGTACATTTAGCCCATACATCCCCATGTATAATCATTTGCATCCATACATTTTGATG
GCCGCACGGCGCGAAGCAAAAATTACGGCACCTCGCTGCAGACCTGCGAGCAGGGAAACGCTCCCCTCAC
AGACGCGTTGAATTGTCCCCACGCCGCGCCCCTGTAGAGAAATATAAAAGGTTAGGATTTGCCACTGAGG
TTCTTCTTTCATATACTTCCTTTTAAAATCTTGCTAGGATACAGTTCTCACATCACATCCGAACATAAAC
AACCATGGGTAAAAAGCCTGAACTCACCGCGACGTCTGTCGAGAAGTTTCTGATCGAAAAGTTCGACAGC
GTCTCCGACCTGATGCAGCTCTCGGAGGGCGAAGAATCTCGTGCTTTCAGCTTCGATGTAGGAGGGCGTG
GATATGTCCTGCGGGTAAATAGCTGCGCCGATGGTTTCTACAAAGATCGTTATGTTTATCGGCACTTTGC
ATCGGCCGCGCTCCCGATTCCGGAAGTGCTTGACATTGGGGAGTTCAGCGAGAGCCTGACCTATTGCATC
TCCCGCCGTGCACAGGGTGTCACGTTGCAAGACCTGCCTGAAACCGAACTGCCCGCTGTTCTGCAGCCGG
TCGCGGAGGCCATGGATGCGATCGCTGCGGCCGATCTTAGCCAGACGAGCGGGTTCGGCCCATTCGGACC
GCAAGGAATCGGTCAATACACTACATGGCGTGATTTCATATGCGCGATTGCTGATCCCCATGTGTATCAC
TGGCAAACTGTGATGGACGACACCGTCAGTGCGTCCGTCGCGCAGGCTCTCGATGAGCTGATGCTTTGGG
CCGAGGACTGCCCCGAAGTCCGGCACCTCGTGCACGCGGATTTCGGCTCCAACAATGTCCTGACGGACAA
TGGCCGCATAACAGCGGTCATTGACTGGAGCGAGGCGATGTTCGGGGATTCCCAATACGAGGTCGCCAAC
ATCTTCTTCTGGAGGCCGTGGTTGGCTTGTATGGAGCAACAGACGCGCTACTTCGAGCGGAGGCATCCGG
AGCTTGCAGGATCGCCGCGGCTCCGGGCGTATATGCTCCGCATTGGTCTTGACCAACTCTATCAGAGCTT
GGTTGACGGCAATTTCGATGATGCAGCTTGGGCGCAGGGTCGATGCGACGCAATCGTCCGATCCGGAGCC
GGGACTGTCGGGCGTACACAAATCGCCCGCAGAAGCGCGGCCGTCTGGACCGATGGCTGTGTAGAAGTAC
TCGCCGATAGTGGAAACCGACGCCCCAGCACTCGTCCGAGGGCAAAGGAATAATCAGTACTGACAATAAA
AAGATTCTTGTTTTCAAGAACTTGTCATTTGTATAGTTTTTTTATATTGTAGTTGTTCTATTTTAATCAA
ATGTTAGCGTGATTTATATTTTTTTTCGCCTCGACATCATCTGCCCAGATGCGAAGTTAAGTGCGCAGAA
AGTAATATCATGCGTCAATCGTATGTGAATGCTGGTCGCTATACTGCTATCGATGTGGCAGTGCGTCCAG
CTCAGTCAGACTCAGTCCTGGTGTCGTCAGCCTGTGAGCAAAAGGCCAGCAAAAGGCCAGGAACCGTAAA
AAGGCCGCGTTGCTGGCGTTTTTCCATAGGCTCCGCCCCCCTGACGAGCATCACAAAAATCGACGCTCAA
GTCAGAGGTGGCGAAACCCGACAGGACTATAAAGATACCAGGCGTTTCCCCCTGGAAGCTCCCTCGTGCG
CTCTCCTGTTCCGACCCTGCCGCTTACCGGATACCTGTCCGCCTTTCTCCCTTCGGGAAGCGTGGCGCTT
TCTCATAGCTCACGCTGTAGGTATCTCAGTTCGGTGTAGGTCGTTCGCTCCAAGCTGGGCTGTGTGCACG
AACCCCCCGTTCAGCCCGACCGCTGCGCCTTATCCGGTAACTATCGTCTTGAGTCCAACCCGGTAAGACA
CGACTTATCGCCACTGGCAGCAGCCACTGGTAACAGGATTAGCAGAGCGAGGTATGTAGGCGGTGCTACA
GAGTTCTTGAAGTGGTGGCCTAACTACGGCTACACTAGAAGAACAGTATTTGGTATCTGCGCTCTGCTGA
AGCCAGTTACCTTCGGAAAAAGAGTTGGTAGCTCTTGATCCGGCAAACAAACCACCGCTGGTAGCGGTGG
TTTTTTTGTTTGCAAGCAGCAGATTACGCGCAGAAAAAAAGGATCTCAAGAAGATCCTTTGATCTTTTCT
ACGGGGTCTGACGCTCAGTGGAACGAAAACTCACGTTAAGGGATTTTGGTCATGAGATTATCAAAAAGGA
TCTTCACCTAGATCCTTTTAAATTAAAAATGAAGTTTTAAATCAATCTAAAGTATATATGAGTAAACTTG
GTCTGACAGTTACCAATGCTTAATCAGTGAGGCACCTATCTCAGCGATCTGTCTATTTCGTTCATCCATA
GTTGCCTGACTCCCCGTCGTGTAGATAACTACGATACGGGAGGGCTTACCATCTGGCCCCAGTGCTGCAA
TGATACCGCGAGACCCACGCTCACCGGCTCCAGATTTATCAGCAATAAACCAGCCAGCCGGAAGGGCCGA
GCGCAGAAGTGGTCCTGCAACTTTATCCGCCTCCATCCAGTCTATTAATTGTTGCCGGGAAGCTAGAGTA
AGTAGTTCGCCAGTTAATAGTTTGCGCAACGTTGTTGCCATTGCTACAGGCATCGTGGTGTCACGCTCGT
CGTTTGGTATGGCTTCATTCAGCTCCGGTTCCCAACGATCAAGGCGAGTTACATGATCCCCCATGTTGTG
CAAAAAAGCGGTTAGCTCCTTCGGTCCTCCGATCGTTGTCAGAAGTAAGTTGGCCGCAGTGTTATCACTC
ATGGTTATGGCAGCACTGCATAATTCTCTTACTGTCATGCCATCCGTAAGATGCTTTTCTGTGACTGGTG
AGTACTCAACCAAGTCATTCTGAGAATAGTGTATGCGGCGACCGAGTTGCTCTTGCCCGGCGTCAATACG
GGATAATACCGCGCCACATAGCAGAACTTTAAAAGTGCTCATCATTGGAAAACGTTCTTCGGGGCGAAAA
CTCTCAAGGATCTTACCGCTGTTGAGATCCAGTTCGATGTAACCCACTCGTGCACCCAACTGATCTTCAG
CATCTTTTACTTTCACCAGCGTTTCTGGGTGAGCAAAAACAGGAAGGCAAAATGCCGCAAAAAAGGGAAT
AAGGGCGACACGGAAATGTTGAATACTCATACTCTTCCTTTTTCAATATTATTGAAGCATTTATCAGGGT
TATTGTCTCATGAGCGGATACATATTTGAATGTATTTAGAAAAATAAACAAATAGGGGTTCCGCGCACAT
TTCCCCGAAAAGTGCCACCTGATGCGGTGTGAAATACCGCACAGATGCGTAAGGAGAAAATACCGCATCA
GGGTCAGTCACAGTGGAGCCTAGCACTCACTCAGCGTGACGGCTCAGAGCAGAATTCACGAGCCAGAAAT
AGTAACTTTTGCCTAAATCACAAATTGCAAAATTTAATTGCTTGCAAAAGGTCACATGCTTATAATCAAC
TTTTTTAAAAATTTAAAATACTTTTTTATTTTTTATTTTTAAACATAAATGAAATAATTTATTTATTGTT
TATGATTACCGAAACATAAAACCTGCTCAAGAAAAAGAAACTGTTTTGTCCTTGGAAAAAAAGCACTACC
TAGGAGCGGCCAAAATGCCGGCTTACATTTTATGTTAGCTGGTGGACTGACGCCAGAAAATGTTGGTGAT
GCGCTTAGATTAAATGGCGTTATTGGTGTTGATGTAAGCGGAGGTGTGGAGACAAATGGTGTAAAAGACT
CTAACAAAATAGCAAATTTCGTCAAAAATGCTAAGAAATAGGTTATTACTGAGTAGTATTTATTTAAGTA
TTGTTTGTGCACTTGCCTGCAAGCCTTTTGAAAAGCAAGCATAAAAGATCTAAACATAAAATCTGTAAAA
TAACAAGATGTAAAGATAATGCTAAATCATTTGGCTTTTTGATTGATTGTACAGGAAAATATACATCGCA
GGGGGTTGACTTTTACCATTTCACCGCAATGGAATTAAACTTGTTGAAGAGAATGTTCACAGGCGCATAC
GCTACAATGACCCGATTCTTGCTAGCCGAATTCCAGTCAGGCTGCTAGCACCAGAGCTACGTGACCGCAG
GACTAGCTCCAGCTGAGCGACACGCGAACAGGTGTAGAGTCAGTCGTGCTGCAAGGTCGCACTAATACGA
CTCACTATAGGG
Features (pLannotate 1.2.2; 11 found; start..end, strand, type, name):
    189..857     +  CDS            mUkG: mUkG is a basic (constitutively fluorescent) green fluorescent protein published in 2008, derived from Sarcophyton sp.. It has moderate acid sensitivity.
    912..1101    +  terminator     CYC1 terminator: S. cerevisiae CYC1; transcription terminator for CYC1
   1341..2916    +  gene           hphMX6: yeast selectable marker conferring hygromycin resistance
   2719..2916    +  terminator     TEF terminator: Ashbya gossypii TEF terminator
   3031..3619    -  rep_origin     ori: high-copy-number ColE1/pMB1/pBR322/pUC origin of replication
   3790..4650    -  CDS            AmpR: β-lactamase; bla; confers resistance to ampicillin, carbenicillin, and related antibiotics
   4651..4755    -  promoter       AmpR promoter: bla
   4782..4832    +  misc_feature   bom (fragment): basis of mobility region from pBR322
   4961..5130    -  misc_feature   CEN4 (fragment): S. cerevisiae CEN4 centromere
   5131..5557    +  rep_origin     ARS1 (fragment): S. cerevisiae autonomously replicating sequence ARS1
   5663..5681    +  promoter       T7 promoter: promoter for bacteriophage T7 RNA polymerase
