[The description below was written by a language model from this plasmid's Addgene catalogue record and pLannotate feature annotations shown in this document.]
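Description:
YP13 is a yeast/E. coli shuttle vector built on the pRCVS6H backbone that expresses a green fluorescent reporter from a synthetic yeast promoter designated number 13. In E. coli it is maintained through a ColE1/pUC-type origin and selected with ampicillin via the β-lactamase gene and its native promoter. The automated annotation describes this origin as high-copy, whereas the catalogue entry lists the plasmid as low copy. In Saccharomyces cerevisiae the plasmid replicates through ARS1 and segregates through a CEN4 centromere element (both annotated as fragments). This arrangement typically gives stable, low-copy episomal maintenance, which is useful when comparing promoter strengths. Yeast selection relies on the hphMX6 cassette, which confers hygromycin resistance and ends in the Ashbya gossypii TEF terminator.

The payload is a single reporter cassette assembled by Gibson cloning. The catalogue names the insert simply as synthetic GFP, while the sequence-based annotation identifies the open reading frame as mUkG, a constitutively fluorescent green protein derived from the soft coral Sarcophyton. The two need not conflict if "GFP" is being used generically. The coding sequence is followed by the S. cerevisiae CYC1 transcription terminator. The synthetic promoter itself is not annotated in the feature table; it presumably lies in the unannotated stretch immediately upstream of the reporter. A T7 promoter sits near the end of the circular map, just upstream of that region, which could allow T7 polymerase-driven transcription in E. coli strains that supply the enzyme. The record indicates the plasmid serves to report the activity of one member of a series of synthetic promoters, developed in work on expressing synthetic genetic elements across kingdoms.
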