Addgene plasmid #199954: YP13
Purpose: Yeast/E coli shuttle vector expressing GFP from synthetic yeast promoter 13
Depositing lab: Farren Isaacs. Depositing organization: Yale University. Publication: Cross-kingdom expression of synthetic genetic elements promotes discovery of metabolites in the human microbiome. Patel JR, Oh J, Wang S, Crawford JM, Isaacs FJ. Cell. 2022 Apr 28;185(9):1487-1505.e14. doi: 10.1016/j.cell.2022.03.008. Epub 2022 Apr 1. PubMed 35366417.
Backbone
  Vector backbone: pRCVS6H
  Vector type: Yeast Expression
  Selectable markers: Hygromycin
Growth in bacteria
  Bacterial resistance: Ampicillin, 100 μg/mL
  Growth temperature: 37°C
  Growth strain: BL21
  Copy number: Low Copy
Gene/Insert
  Gene/Insert name: GFP
  Species: Synthetic
  Cloning method: Gibson Cloning
Terms and licenses: Academic/Nonprofit Terms; Industry Terms: Not Available to Industry
How to cite: YP13 was a gift from Farren Isaacs (Addgene plasmid # 199954 ; http://n2t.net/addgene:199954 ; RRID:Addgene_199954)
