>Addgene plasmid #199954 | YP13 | depositor partial sequence | sequence record 387760 | Promoter Sequence
ATATTCTTTTTTTTCGAACCGCGCCACTGAAATTTCCTCCTTGAAGCTCAACGGCCTTTTTTAAAAATAA
ACTTTTTCCAACATATATAAAAGCCGATAGGGTGGGCGAAGGGGCGCAGGTCCTTTTTAGATCGTTAAGG
AATAGTTTTTTAACTAACTAA
